>Addgene plasmid #211052 | pBiT3.1-N_DCAF1:1038-1400 | addgene full sequence | sequence record 423374 | Addgene NGS Result
AAGACGCGTTAATTAAGACGTCGGCAGTGAAAAAAATGCTTTATTTGTGAAATTTGTGATGCTATTGCTT
TATTTGTAACCATTATAAGCTGCAATAAACAAGTTAACAACAACAATTGCATTCATTTTATGTTTCAGGT
TCAGGGGGAGGTGTGGGAGGTTTTTTAAAGCAAGTAAAACCTCTACAAATGTGGTATGGCTGATTATGAT
CCGCGGCCGCAATACGTCGACGTTATCAGCTGACTTCGTACGAGAGCCTAGGATTATGGCGCGCCACTAG
TTATTAATAGTAATCAATTACGGGGTCATTAGTTCATAGCCCATATATGGAGTTCCGCGTTACATAACTT
ACGGTAAATGGCCCGCCTGGCTGACCGCCCAACGACCCCCGCCCATTGACGTCAATAATGACGTATGTTC
CCATAGTAACGCCAATAGGGACTTTCCATTGACGTCAATGGGTGGAGTATTTACGGTAAACTGCCCACTT
GGCAGTACATCAAGTGTATCATATGCCAAGTCCGCCCCCTATTGACGTCAATGACGGTAAATGGCCCGCC
TGGCATTATGCCCAGTACATGACCTTACGGGACTTTCCTACTTGGCAGTACATCTACGTATTAGTCATCG
CTATTACCATGGTGATGCGGTTTTGGCAGTACACCAATGGGCGTGGATAGCGGTTTGACTCACGGGGATT
TCCAAGTCTCCACCCCATTGACGTCAATGGGAGTTTGTTTTGGCACCAAAATCAACGGGACTTTCCAAAA
TGTCGTAATAACCCCGCCCCGTTGACGCAAATGGGCGGTAGGCGTGTACGGTGGGAGGTCTATATAAGCA
GAGCTGGTTTAGTGAACCGTCAGATCACTAGAATCTTTATTGCGGTAGTTTATCACAGTTAAATTGCTAA
CGCAGTCAGTGCTTCTGACACAACAGTCTCGAACTTAAGCTGCAGAAGTTGGTCGTGAGGCACTGGGCAG
GTAAGTATCAAGGTTACAAGACAGGTTTAAGGAGACCAATAGAAACTGGGCTTGTCGAGACAGAGAAGAC
TCTTGCGTTTCTGATAGGCACCTATTGGTCTTACTGACATCCACTTTGCCTTTCTCTCCACAGGTGTCCA
CTCCCAGTTCAATTACAGCTCTTAAGGCTAGAGTATTAATACGACTCACTATAGGGGTTAGCGATCGCCA
TGGTGAGCGGCTGGCGGCTGTTCAAGAAGATTAGCGGGAGCTCCGGTGGCTCGAGCGGTGAGCCAAAACA
GAGGCGGCAAGCGCCAATAAACTTTACGTCAAGGCTAAACCGCAGGGCATCATTTCCAAAGTATGGAGGG
GTGGATGGCGGATGCTTTGATAGGCACCTTATCTTTAGCAGATTCCGTCCTATTTCAGTGTTCCGGGAAG
CCAATGAAGATGAGAGTGGCTTCACCTGCTGTGCATTCTCAGCACGGGAGCGGTTCCTGATGCTTGGCAC
CTGCACAGGGCAGCTGAAGCTCTATAATGTGTTTAGTGGACAGGAGGAGGCCAGCTATAACTGTCACAAC
TCAGCCATCACACATCTTGAACCTTCCAGGGATGGGTCCTTGCTGCTGACATCTGCTACTTGGAGCCAGC
CTTTGTCTGCACTTTGGGGAATGAAGTCAGTATTTGATATGAAGCATTCCTTCACAGAAGATCACTATGT
TGAGTTCAGTAAGCACTCCCAGGATCGGGTCATCGGCACAAAAGGAGACATTGCCCACATTTATGATATT
CAGACTGGCAACAAGCTGTTGACTCTGTTTAACCCAGATCTTGCCAACAACTACAAGAGGAACTGTGCCA
CCTTTAATCCTACAGATGATCTTGTCTTAAATGATGGCGTCCTCTGGGATGTCCGCTCTGCACAGGCCAT
CCACAAGTTTGACAAGTTCAATATGAACATCAGTGGTGTTTTCCATCCAAATGGACTGGAGGTGATCATT
AATACTGAGATTTGGGACCTTCGAACTTTTCATCTTTTGCATACTGTTCCCGCTCTGGATCAGTGTCGCG
TGGTGTTCAATCACACGGGAACAGTGATGTATGGAGCTATGTTGCAGGCAGATGATGAAGATGACTTAAT
GGAAGAGAGGATGAAAAGCCCCTTTGGGTCATCCTTCCGAACATTTAATGCAACTGACTACAAACCTATA
GCAACCATTGATGTGAAACGGAACATCTTTGACCTGTGTACAGACACCAAAGACTGCTATCTTGCTGTCA
TTGAGAATCAAGGCAGCATGGATGCCCTGAACATGGACACAGTATGCAGGCTGTATGAAGTGGGCAGGCA
GCGTCTGGCAGAGGATGAGGATGAAGAGTAATCTAGAGGTCAAGCTTCGGGGGTTTAAACCTGCAGGCAT
GCAAGCTGATTTGGCTGCTGCCACCGCTGAGCAAGGCCGCTTCGAGCAGACATGATAAGATACATTGATG
AGTTTGGACAAACCACAACTAGAATGCAGTGAAAAAAATGCTTTATTTGTGAAATTTGTGATGCTATTGC
TTTATTTGTAACCATTATAAGCTGCAATAAACAAGTTAACAACAACAATTGCATTCATTTTATGTTTCAG
GTTCAGGGGGAGATGTGGGAGGTTTTTTTAAGCAAGTAAAACCTCTACAAATGTGGTAAAATCTTAATTA
AGACTTCTAATATAACTTCGTATAGCATACATTATACGAAGTTATGGTTCCACTGTTGACAATTAATCAT
CGGCATAGTATATCGGCATAGTATAATACGACAAGGTGAGGAACTAAACCCAGGAGGCAGATCATGATTG
AACAAGATGGATTGCACGCAGGTTCTCCGGCCGCTTGGGTGGAGAGGCTATTCGGCTATGACTGGGCACA
ACAGACAATCGGCTGCTCTGATGCCGCCGTGTTCCGGCTGTCAGCGCAGGGGCGCCCGGTTCTTTTTGTC
AAGACCGACCTGTCCGGTGCCCTGAATGAACTGCAGGACGAGGCAGCGCGGCTATCGTGGCTGGCCACGA
CGGGCGTTCCTTGCGCAGCTGTGCTCGACGTTGTCACTGAAGCGGGAAGGGACTGGCTGCTATTGGGCGA
AGTGCCGGGGCAGGATCTCCTGTCATCTCACCTTGCTCCTGCCGAGAAAGTATCCATCATGGCTGATGCA
ATGCGGCGGCTGCATACGCTTGATCCGGCTACCTGCCCATTCGACCACCAAGCGAAACATCGCATCGAGC
GAGCACGTACTCGGATGGAAGCCGGTCTTGTCGATCAGGATGATCTGGACGAAGAGCATCAGGGGCTCGC
GCCAGCCGAACTGTTCGCCAGGCTCAAGGCGCGCATGCCCGACGGCGAGGATCTCGTCGTGACCCATGGC
GATGCCTGCTTGCCGAATATCATGGTGGAAAATGGCCGCTTTTCTGGATTCATCGACTGTGGCCGGCTGG
GTGTGGCGGACCGCTATCAGGACATAGCGTTGGCTACCCGTGATATTGCTGAAGAGCTTGGCGGCGAATG
GGCTGACCGCTTCCTCGTGCTTTACGGTATCGCCGCTCCCGATTCGCAGCGCATCGCCTTCTATCGCCTT
CTTGACGAGTTCTTCTGATTCGAAATGACCGACCAAGCGACGCCCAACCGGTATCAGCTCACTCAAAGGC
GGTAATACGGTTATCCACAGAATCAGGGGATAACGCAGGAAAGAACATGTGAGCAAAAGGCCAGCAAAAG
GCCAGGAACCGTAAAAAGGCCGCGTTGCTGGCGTTTTTCCATAGGCTCCGCCCCCCTGACGAGCATCACA
AAAATCGACGCTCAAGTCAGAGGTGGCGAAACCCGACAGGACTATAAAGATACCAGGCGTTTCCCCCTGG
AAGCTCCCTCGTGCGCTCTCCTGTTCCGACCCTGCCGCTTACCGGATACCTGTCCGCCTTTCTCCCTTCG
GGAAGCGTGGCGCTTTCTCATAGCTCACGCTGTAGGTATCTCAGTTCGGTGTAGGTCGTTCGCTCCAAGC
TGGGCTGTGTGCACGAACCCCCCGTTCAGCCCGACCGCTGCGCCTTATCCGGTAACTATCGTCTTGAGTC
CAACCCGGTAAGACACGACTTATCGCCACTGGCAGCAGCCACTGGTAACAGGATTAGCAGAGCGAGGTAT
GTAGGCGGTGCTACAGAGTTCTTGAAGTGGTGGCCTAACTACGGCTACACTAGAAGGACAGTATTTGGTA
TCTGCGCTCTGCTGAAGCCAGTTACCTTCGGAAAAAGAGTTGGTAGCTCTTGATCCGGCAAACAAACCAC
CGCTGGTAGCGGTGGTTTTTTTGTTTGCAAGCAGCAGATTACGCGCAGAAAAAAAGGATTTCAAGAAGAT
CCTTTGATCTTTTCTACGGGGTCTGACGCTCAGTGGAACGAAAACTCACGTTAAGGGATTTTGGTCATGA
GATTATCAAAAAGGATCTTCACCTAGATCCTTTTATAGTCCGGAATCGTCACACAAAAAACCAACACACA
GATGTAATGAAAATAAAGATATTTTATTGCGGCCATCGTGATGGCTAGAGTTTAGCCCTCCCACACATAA
CCAGAGGGCAGCAATTCACGAATCCCAACTGCCGTCGGCTGTCCATCACTGTCCTTCACTATGGCTTTGA
TCCCAGGATGCAGATCGAGAAGCACCTGTCGGCACCGTCCGCAGGGGCTCAAGATGCCCCTGTTCTCATT
TCCGATCGCGACGATACAAGTCAGGTTGCCAGCTGCCGCAGCAGCAGCAGTGCCCAGCACCACGAGTTCT
GCACAAGGTCCCCCAGTAAAATGATATACATTGACACCAGTGAAGATGCGGCCGTCGCTAGAGAGAGCTG
CGCTGGCGACGCTGTAGTCTTCAGAGATGGGGATGCTGTTGATTGTAGCCGTTGCTCTTTCAATGAGGGT
GGATTCTTCTTGAGACAAAGGCTTGGCCATGGTGGCGCTAGTGTCAGAAGAATCGAGCTTTTTGCAAAAG
CCTAGGCCTCCAAAAAAGCCTCCTCACTACTTCTGGAATAGCTCAGAGGCCGAGGCGGCCTCGGCCTCTG
CATAAATAAAAAAAATTAGTCAGCCATGGGGCGGAGAATGGGCGGAACTGGGCGGAGTTAGGGGCGGGAT
GGGCGGAGTTAGGGGCGGGACTATGGTTGCTGACTAATTGAGATGCATGCTTTGCATACTTCTGCCTGCT
GGGGAGCCTGGGGACTTTCCACACCTGGTTGCTGACTAATTGAGATGCATGCTTTGCATACTTCTGCCTG
CTGGGGAGCCTGGGGACTTTCCACACCCTAACTGACACACATTCCACAGCTGGTTCTTTCCGCCTCAGAA
GGTACCTAACCAAGTTCCTCTTTCAGAGGTTATTTCAGGCCATGGTGCTGCGC
Features (pLannotate 1.2.2; 17 found; start..end, strand, type, name):
     24..105     -  polyA_signal   SV40 poly(A) signal: SV40 polyadenylation signal
    128..211     -  CDS            large T antigen (fragment): large T antigen from SV40 (simian virus 40)
    276..641     +  enhancer       CMV enhancer: human cytomegalovirus immediate early enhancer
    643..842     +  promoter       CMV promoter: human cytomegalovirus (CMV) immediate early promoter
    981..1113    +  intron         chimeric intron: chimera between introns from human β-globin and immunoglobulin heavy chain genes
   1157..1175    +  promoter       T7 promoter: promoter for bacteriophage T7 RNA polymerase
   1250..2338    +  CDS            DCAF1 (fragment): DCAF1_HUMAN - Also known as KIAA0800, RIP, VPRBP. Experimental evidence at protein level: Swiss-Prot protein existence level 1. (Microbial infection) In case of infection by HIV-2 virus, it is recruited by HIV-2 Vpx in order to hijack the CUL4A-RBX1-DDB1- DCAF1/VPRBP function leading to enhanced efficiency of macrophage infection and promotion of the replication of cognate primate lentiviruses in cells of monocyte/macrophage lineage. From Homo sapiens (Human).
   2369..2387    +  misc_feature   MCS (fragment): pUC18/19 multiple cloning site
   2436..2557    -  polyA_signal   SV40 poly(A) signal: SV40 polyadenylation signal
   2580..2648    -  CDS            large T antigen (fragment): large T antigen from SV40 (simian virus 40)
   2672..2705    +  protein_bind   loxP: Cre-mediated recombination occurs in the 8-bp core sequence (GCATACAT). Cre recombinase
   2715..2762    +  promoter       EM7 promoter: synthetic bacterial promoter&nbsp
   2794..3585    +  CDS            neo: KKA2_KLEPN - Also known as kan, nptII. Experimental evidence at protein level: Swiss-Prot protein existence level 1. Resistance to kanamycin, neomycin, paromomycin, ribostamycin, butirosin and gentamicin B. From Klebsiella pneumoniae.
   3746..4334    -  rep_origin     ori: high-copy-number ColE1/pMB1/pBR322/pUC origin of replication
   4460..4508    -  polyA_signal   poly(A) signal: synthetic polyadenylation signal
   4532..4930    -  CDS            BSD: blasticidin S deaminase; Aspergillus terreus BSD; confers resistance to blasticidin
   4961..5318    -  promoter       SV40 promoter: SV40 enhancer and early promoter
