[The description below was written by a language model from this plasmid's Addgene catalogue record and pLannotate feature annotations shown in this document.]
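Description:
pBiT3.1-N_DCAF1:1038-1400 is a mammalian expression plasmid built on Promega's pBiT3.1-N backbone, which places the small HiBiT peptide tag and a short glycine/serine linker at the N-terminus of a cloned protein. The insert is a wild-type 1,089 bp fragment of human DCAF1 (also known as VPRBP), encoding residues E1038 to E1400. It was derived from a Mammalian Gene Collection clone and inserted by ligation-independent cloning between XhoI and XbaI sites that remain intact. Transcription is driven by the CMV immediate-early enhancer and promoter, followed by a chimeric β-globin/immunoglobulin intron that promotes efficient mRNA processing. A T7 promoter sits just upstream of the open reading frame and serves as a sequencing primer site, and an SV40 polyadenylation signal terminates the transcript.

The 5.4 kb plasmid replicates at high copy in E. coli from a ColE1/pUC-type origin and is selected with kanamycin through an EM7-driven neo (nptII) gene, which is preceded by a loxP site. The catalogue lists neomycin/G418 as the mammalian selectable marker. However, the feature table shows only the bacterial EM7 promoter directly upstream of neo. It also shows a separate SV40 early promoter–blasticidin S deaminase cassette with a synthetic poly(A) signal, so the annotated sequence suggests blasticidin as a mammalian selection option. This difference is not resolved by the record.

HiBiT complements the LgBiT subunit to reconstitute NanoLuc luciferase, so the tagged DCAF1 fragment can be quantified by luminescence in cells or lysates. The associated work evaluates the ligandability of WD40 repeat proteins, which is consistent with use in cellular assays of ligand binding to this DCAF1 fragment, although the record does not specify the assay.
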