Addgene plasmid #211052: pBiT3.1-N_DCAF1:1038-1400
Purpose: Mammalian expression of human DCAF1 fragment E1038 to E1400. N-terminal HiBiT tag.
Depositing lab: Cheryl Arrowsmith. Depositing organization: University of Toronto. Publication: A Target Class Ligandability Evaluation of WD40 Repeat-Containing Proteins. Ackloo S, Li F, Szewczyk M, Seitova A, Loppnau P, Zeng H, Xu J, Ahmad S, Arnautova YA, Baghaie AJ, Beldar S, Bolotokova A, Centrella PA, Chau I, Clark MA, Cuozzo JW, Dehghani-Tafti S, Disch JS, Dong A, Dumas A, Feng JA, Ghiabi P, Gibson E, Gilmer J, Goldman B, Green SR, Guie MA, Guilinger JP, Harms N, Herasymenko O, Houliston S, Hutchinson A, Kearnes S, Keefe AD, Kimani SW, Kramer T, Kutera M, Kwak HA, Lento C, Li Y, Liu J, Loup J, Machado RAC, Mulhern CJ, Perveen S, Righetto GL, Riley P, Shrestha S, Sigel EA, Silva M, Sintchak MD, Slakman BL, Taylor RD, Thompson J, Torng W, Underkoffler C, von Rechenberg M, Walsh RT, Watson I, Wilson DJ, Wolf E, Yadav M, Yazdi AK, Zhang J, Zhang Y, Santhakumar V, Edwards AM, Barsyte-Lovejoy D, Schapira M, Brown PJ, Halabelian L, Arrowsmith CH. J Med Chem. 2025 Jan 23;68(2):1092-1112. doi: 10.1021/acs.jmedchem.4c02010. Epub 2024 Nov 4. PubMed 39495097.
Backbone
  Vector backbone: pBiT3.1-N
  Backbone manufacturer: Promega
  Vector type: Mammalian Expression
  Selectable markers: Neomycin (select with G418)
Growth in bacteria
  Bacterial resistance: Kanamycin, 50 μg/mL
  Growth temperature: 37°C
  Growth strain: DH5alpha
  Copy number: High Copy
Gene/Insert
  Gene/Insert name: DCAF1:E1038-E1400
  Species: H. sapiens (human)
  Insert size (bp): 1089
  Mutation: wild type
  Entrez Gene: DCAF1 (a.k.a. RIP, VPRBP)
  Promoter: CMV
  Tag / fusion protein: MVSGWRLFKKISGSSGGSSG (N terminal on insert)
  Cloning method: Ligation Independent Cloning
  Sequencing primers: 5′ T7; 3′ TTGCTCAGCGGTGGCAGCAG
Resource information
  A portion of this plasmid was derived from a plasmid made by: Mammalian Gene Collection (BC110371)
Terms and licenses: Academic/Nonprofit Terms; Industry Terms: Not Available to Industry
Depositor comments: 5' Cloning Site: Xho1 (not destroyed), 3' Cloning Site: Xba1 (not destroyed).
How to cite: pBiT3.1-N_DCAF1:1038-1400 was a gift from Cheryl Arrowsmith (Addgene plasmid # 211052 ; http://n2t.net/addgene:211052 ; RRID:Addgene_211052)
