>Addgene plasmid #211052 | pBiT3.1-N_DCAF1:1038-1400 | depositor partial sequence | sequence record 411584 | Insert sequence
GAGCCAAAACAGAGGCGGCAAGCGCCAATAAACTTTACGTCAAGGCTAAACCGCAGGGCATCATTTCCAA
AGTATGGAGGGGTGGATGGCGGATGCTTTGATAGGCACCTTATCTTTAGCAGATTCCGTCCTATTTCAGT
GTTCCGGGAAGCCAATGAAGATGAGAGTGGCTTCACCTGCTGTGCATTCTCAGCACGGGAGCGGTTCCTG
ATGCTTGGCACCTGCACAGGGCAGCTGAAGCTCTATAATGTGTTTAGTGGACAGGAGGAGGCCAGCTATA
ACTGTCACAACTCAGCCATCACACATCTTGAACCTTCCAGGGATGGGTCCTTGCTGCTGACATCTGCTAC
TTGGAGCCAGCCTTTGTCTGCACTTTGGGGAATGAAGTCAGTATTTGATATGAAGCATTCCTTCACAGAA
GATCACTATGTTGAGTTCAGTAAGCACTCCCAGGATCGGGTCATCGGCACAAAAGGAGACATTGCCCACA
TTTATGATATTCAGACTGGCAACAAGCTGTTGACTCTGTTTAACCCAGATCTTGCCAACAACTACAAGAG
GAACTGTGCCACCTTTAATCCTACAGATGATCTTGTCTTAAATGATGGCGTCCTCTGGGATGTCCGCTCT
GCACAGGCCATCCACAAGTTTGACAAGTTCAATATGAACATCAGTGGTGTTTTCCATCCAAATGGACTGG
AGGTGATCATTAATACTGAGATTTGGGACCTTCGAACTTTTCATCTTTTGCATACTGTTCCCGCTCTGGA
TCAGTGTCGCGTGGTGTTCAATCACACGGGAACAGTGATGTATGGAGCTATGTTGCAGGCAGATGATGAA
GATGACTTAATGGAAGAGAGGATGAAAAGCCCCTTTGGGTCATCCTTCCGAACATTTAATGCAACTGACT
ACAAACCTATAGCAACCATTGATGTGAAACGGAACATCTTTGACCTGTGTACAGACACCAAAGACTGCTA
TCTTGCTGTCATTGAGAATCAAGGCAGCATGGATGCCCTGAACATGGACACAGTATGCAGGCTGTATGAA
GTGGGCAGGCAGCGTCTGGCAGAGGATGAGGATGAAGAG
